>Addgene plasmid #184526 | p8322 pDONR ATG-YAP1 S94A-Stop | addgene full sequence | sequence record 363824 | Addgene NGS Result
GAACTGAGATACCTACAGCGTGAGCTATGAGAAAGCGCCACGCTTCCCGAAGGGAGAAAGGCGGACAGGT
ATCCGGTAAGCGGCAGGGTCGGAACAGGAGAGCGCACGAGGGAGCTTCCAGGGGGAAACGCCTGGTATCT
TTATAGTCCTGTCGGGTTTCGCCACCTCTGACTTGAGCGTCGATTTTTGTGATGCTCGTCAGGGGGGCGG
AGCCTATGGAAAAACGCCAGCAACGCGGCCTTTTTACGGTTCCTGGCCTTTTGCTGGCCTTTTGCTCACA
TGTTCTTTCCTGCGTTATCCCCTGATTCTGTGGATAACCGTATTACCGCCTTTGAGTGAGCTGATACCGC
TCGCCGCAGCCGAACGACCGAGCGCAGCGAGTCAGTGAGCGAGGAAGCGGAAGAGCGCCCAATACGCAAA
CCGCCTCTCCCCGCGCGTTGGCCGATTCATTAATGCAGCTGGCACGACAGGTTTCCCGACTGGAAAGCGG
GCAGTGAGCGCAACGCAATTAATACGCGTACCGCTAGCCAGGAAGAGTTTGTAGAAACGCAAAAAGGCCA
TCCGTCAGGATGGCCTTCTGCTTAGTTTGATGCCTGGCAGTTTATGGCGGGCGTCCTGCCCGCCACCCTC
CGGGCCGTTGCTTCACAACGTTCAAATCCGCTCCCGGCGGATTTGTCCTACTCAGGAGAGCGTTCACCGA
CAAACAACAGATAAAACGAAAGGCCCAGTCTTCCGACTGAGCCTTTCGTTTTATTTGATGCCTGGCAGTT
CCCTACTCTCGCGTTAACGCTAGCATGGATGTTTTCCCAGTCACGACGTTGTAAAACGACGGCCAGTCTT
AAGCTCGGGCCCCAAATAATGATTTTATTTTGACTGATAGTGACCTGTTCGTTGCAACAAATTGATGAGC
AATGCTTTTTTATAATGCCAACTTTGTACAAAAAAGTTGGCATGGATCCCGGGCAGCAGCCGCCGCCTCA
ACCGGCCCCCCAGGGCCAAGGGCAGCCGCCTTCGCAGCCCCCGCAGGGGCAGGGCCCGCCGTCCGGACCC
GGGCAACCGGCACCCGCGGCGACCCAGGCGGCGCCGCAGGCACCCCCCGCCGGGCATCAGATCGTGCACG
TCCGCGGGGACTCGGAGACCGACCTGGAGGCGCTCTTCAACGCCGTCATGAACCCCAAGACGGCCAACGT
GCCCCAGACCGTGCCCATGAGGCTCCGGAAGCTGCCCGACGCCTTCTTCAAGCCGCCGGAGCCCAAATCC
CACTCCCGACAGGCCAGTACTGATGCAGGCACTGCAGGAGCCCTGACTCCACAGCATGTTCGAGCTCATT
CCTCTCCAGCTTCTCTGCAGTTGGGAGCTGTTTCTCCTGGGACACTGACCCCCACTGGAGTAGTCTCTGG
CCCAGCAGCTACACCCACAGCTCAGCATCTTCGACAGTCTTCTTTTGAGATACCTGATGATGTACCTCTG
CCAGCAGGTTGGGAGATGGCAAAGACATCTTCTGGTCAGAGATACTTCTTAAATCACATCGATCAGACAA
CAACATGGCAGGACCCCAGGAAGGCCATGCTGTCCCAGATGAACGTCACAGCCCCCACCAGTCCACCAGT
GCAGCAGAATATGATGAACTCGGCTTCAGGTCCTCTTCCTGATGGATGGGAACAAGCCATGACTCAGGAT
GGAGAAATTTACTATATAAACCATAAGAACAAGACCACCTCTTGGCTAGACCCAAGGCTTGACCCTCGTT
TTGCCATGAACCAGAGAATCAGTCAGAGTGCTCCAGTGAAACAGCCACCACCCCTGGCTCCCCAGAGCCC
ACAGGGAGGCGTCATGGGTGGCAGCAACTCCAACCAGCAGCAACAGATGCGACTGCAGCAACTGCAGATG
GAGAAGGAGAGGCTGCGGCTGAAACAGCAAGAACTGCTTCGGCAGGAGTTAGCCCTGCGTAGCCAGTTAC
CAACACTGGAGCAGGATGGTGGGACTCAAAATCCAGTGTCTTCTCCCGGGATGTCTCAGGAATTGAGAAC
AATGACGACCAATAGCTCAGATCCTTTCCTTAACAGTGGCACCTATCACTCTCGAGATGAGAGTACAGAC
AGTGGACTAAGCATGAGCAGCTACAGTGTCCCTCGAACCCCAGATGACTTCCTGAACAGTGTGGATGAGA
TGGATACAGGTGATACTATCAACCAAAGCACCCTGCCCTCACAGCAGAACCGTTTCCCAGACTACCTTGA
AGCCATTCCTGGGACAAATGTGGACCTTGGAACACTGGAAGGAGATGGAATGAACATAGAAGGAGAGGAG
CTGATGCCAAGTCTGCAGGAAGCTTTGAGTTCTGACATCCTTAATGACATGGAGTCTGTTTTGGCTGCCA
CCAAGCTAGATAAAGAAAGCTTTCTTACATGGTTATAAACCCAACTTTCTTGTACAAAGTTGGCATTATA
AGAAAGCATTGCTTATCAATTTGTTGCAACGAACAGGTCACTATCAGTCAAAATAAAATCATTATTTGCC
ATCCAGCTGATATCCCCTATAGTGAGTCGTATTACATGGTCATAGCTGTTTCCTGGCAGCTCTGGCCCGT
GTCTCAAAATCTCTGATGTTACATTGCACAAGATAAAAATATATCATCATGCCTCCTCTAGACCAGCCAG
GACAGAAATGCCTCGACTTCGCTGCTACCCAAGGTTGCCGGGTGACGCACACCGTGGAAACGGATGAAGG
CACGAACCCAGTGGACATAAGCCTGTTCGGTTCGTAAGCTGTAATGCAAGTAGCGTATGCGCTCACGCAA
CTGGTCCAGAACCTTGACCGAACGCAGCGGTGGTAACGGCGCAGTGGCGGTTTTCATGGCTTGTTATGAC
TGTTTTTTTGGGGTACAGTCTATGCCTCGGGCATCCAAGCAGCAAGCGCGTTACGCCGTGGGTCGATGTT
TGATGTTATGGAGCAGCAACGATGTTACGCAGCAGGGCAGTCGCCCTAAAACAAAGTTAAACATTATGAG
GGAAGCGGTGATCGCCGAAGTATCGACTCAACTATCAGAGGTAGTTGGCGTCATCGAGCGCCATCTCGAA
CCGACGTTGCTGGCCGTACATTTGTACGGCTCCGCAGTGGATGGCGGCCTGAAGCCACACAGTGATATTG
ATTTGCTGGTTACGGTGACCGTAAGGCTTGATGAAACAACGCGGCGAGCTTTGATCAACGACCTTTTGGA
AACTTCGGCTTCCCCTGGAGAGAGCGAGATTCTCCGCGCTGTAGAAGTCACCATTGTTGTGCACGACGAC
ATCATTCCGTGGCGTTATCCAGCTAAGCGCGAACTGCAATTTGGAGAATGGCAGCGCAATGACATTCTTG
CAGGTATCTTCGAGCCAGCCACGATCGACATTGATCTGGCTATCTTGCTGACAAAAGCAAGAGAACATAG
CGTTGCCTTGGTAGGTCCAGCGGCGGAGGAACTCTTTGATCCGGTTCCTGAACAGGATCTATTTGAGGCG
CTAAATGAAACCTTAACGCTATGGAACTCGCCGCCCGACTGGGCTGGCGATGAGCGAAATGTAGTGCTTA
CGTTGTCCCGCATTTGGTACAGCGCAGTAACCGGCAAAATCGCGCCGAAGGATGTCGCTGCCGACTGGGC
AATGGAGCGCCTGCCGGCCCAGTATCAGCCCGTCATACTTGAAGCTAGACAGGCTTATCTTGGACAAGAA
GAAGATCGCTTGGCCTCGCGCGCAGATCAGTTGGAAGAATTTGTCCACTACGTGAAAGGCGAGATCACCA
AGGTAGTCGGCAAATAACCCTCGAGCCACCCATGACCAAAATCCCTTAACGTGAGTTACGCGTCGTTCCA
CTGAGCGTCAGACCCCGTAGAAAAGATCAAAGGATCTTCTTGAGATCCTTTTTTTCTGCGCGTAATCTGC
TGCTTGCAAACAAAAAAACCACCGCTACCAGCGGTGGTTTGTTTGCCGGATCAAGAGCTACCAACTCTTT
TTCCGAAGGTAACTGGCTTCAGCAGAGCGCAGATACCAAATACTGTTCTTCTAGTGTAGCCGTAGTTAGG
CCACCACTTCAAGAACTCTGTAGCACCGCCTACATACCTCGCTCTGCTAATCCTGTTACCAGTGGCTGCT
GCCAGTGGCGATAAGTCGTGTCTTACCGGGTTGGACTCAAGACGATAGTTACCGGATAAGGCGCAGCGGT
CGGGCTGAACGGGGGGTTCGTGCACACAGCCCAGCTTGGAGCGAACGACCTACACC
Features (pLannotate 1.2.2; 12 found; start..end, strand, type, name):
    405..497     +  CDS            lacI (fragment): lac repressor; lacI; The lac repressor binds to the lac operator to inhibit transcription in E. coli. This inhibition can be relieved by adding lactose or isopropyl-β-D-thiogalactopyranoside (IPTG).
    552..579     -  terminator     rrnB T2 terminator: transcription terminator T2 from the E. coli rrnB gene
    711..754     +  terminator     rrnB T1 terminator: Escherichia coli rrnB; transcription terminator T1 from the E. coli rrnB gene
    801..837     -  CDS            lacZα (fragment): LacZα fragment of β-galactosidase; lacZ fragment
    854..949     +  protein_bind   attL3: mutant version of attL; recombination site for the Gateway® LR reaction LR Clonase™
    952..2415    +  CDS            YAP1: YAP1_HUMAN - Also known as YAP65. Experimental evidence at protein level: Swiss-Prot protein existence level 1. [Isoform 3]: Activates the C-terminal fragment (CTF) of ERBB4 (isoform 3). From Homo sapiens (Human).
   2419..2518    -  protein_bind   attL2: mutant version of attL; recombination site for the Gateway® LR reaction LR Clonase™
   2536..2554    -  promoter       T7 promoter: promoter for bacteriophage T7 RNA polymerase
   2744..2767    +  promoter       Pc promoter (fragment): intI1 (promoter lies within the coding sequence); class 1 integron promoter
   2943..2999    +  CDS            GmR (fragment): gentamycin acetyltransferase; aacC1; confers resistance to gentamycin
   3006..3797    +  CDS            SmR: aminoglycoside adenylyltransferase (Murphy, 1985); aadA; confers resistance to spectinomycin and streptomycin
   3890..222     +  rep_origin     ori (across the origin): high-copy-number ColE1/pMB1/pBR322/pUC origin of replication
