[The description below was written by a language model from this plasmid's Addgene catalogue record and pLannotate feature annotations shown in this document.]
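Description:
p8322 pDONR ATG-YAP1 S94A-Stop is a Gateway entry clone of about 4.3 kb, built on a pDONR backbone and intended as a shuttle for moving a mutant human YAP1 open reading frame into destination vectors rather than for expression in its own right. It is maintained in E. coli through a high-copy ColE1/pUC-type origin and selected with spectinomycin via the aadA (SmR) aminoglycoside adenylyltransferase gene. The annotation places a fragment of the class 1 integron Pc promoter and a gentamicin-resistance gene remnant upstream of this marker. Short lacI and lacZα fragments are also annotated and appear to be backbone remnants.

The insert is human YAP1, annotated as isoform 3, carrying the S94A substitution. As the name indicates, it has its own start codon and a terminal stop codon, so it is suited to untagged or N-terminally tagged expression after transfer but not to C-terminal fusions. The coding sequence is flanked by two attL recombination sites, which LR Clonase uses to exchange the insert into an attR-bearing destination vector. The automated annotation labels the upstream site attL3 and the downstream one attL2, so the exact identity of the upstream site should be checked before planning a recombination. The rrnB T1 and T2 terminators upstream of the cassette limit read-through transcription from the backbone into the insert, and a T7 promoter lies beyond the downstream att site, pointing back toward the insert. No eukaryotic promoter is present. The stated purpose is subcloning YAP1 S94A; the record does not describe the functional consequence of the mutation.
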