Addgene plasmid #184526: p8322 pDONR ATG-YAP1 S94A-Stop
Purpose: Subcloning YAP1 S94A
Depositing lab: Elizabeth White. Depositing organization: University of Pennsylvania. Publication: YAP1 activation by human papillomavirus E7 promotes basal cell identity in squamous epithelia. Hatterschide J, Castagnino P, Kim HW, Sperry SM, Montone KT, Basu D, White EA. Elife. 2022 Feb 16;11. pii: 75466. doi: 10.7554/eLife.75466. PubMed 35170430.
Backbone
  Vector backbone: pDONR
  Vector type: Unspecified
Growth in bacteria
  Bacterial resistance: Spectinomycin, 50 μg/mL
  Growth temperature: 37°C
  Growth strain: DH5alpha
  Copy number: High Copy
Gene/Insert
  Gene/Insert name: YAP1 S94A (alt name: YAP1 isoform 3 S94A)
  Species: H. sapiens (human)
  Mutation: S94A
  Entrez Gene: YAP1 (a.k.a. COB1, YAP, YAP-1, YAP2, YAP65, YKI)
  Cloning method: Gateway Cloning
Terms and licenses: Academic/Nonprofit Terms; Industry Terms: Not Available to Industry
How to cite: p8322 pDONR ATG-YAP1 S94A-Stop was a gift from Elizabeth White (Addgene plasmid # 184526 ; http://n2t.net/addgene:184526 ; RRID:Addgene_184526)
